>Addgene plasmid #12331 | pCMX IkB | addgene partial sequence | sequence record 18919 | T7 5'-TAATACGACTCACTATAGGG-3'
GGAATTCCCAGCAGCAGCAGCAACAACAGTCAGACCTCGCCAGCCAGCCGCCAGCAGCCTGCAGCCTGCA
CCCGCTCAGCCCCGCACAGCCATGTTTCAGCCAGCTGGGCACGGCCAGGACTGGGCCATGGAGGGCCCGC
GGGATGGCCTCAAGAAGGAGCGCTTGGTGGACGATCGCCACGACAGCGGCCTGGACTCCATGAAGGACGA
GGAGTACGAGCAAATGGTGAAGGAGCTGCGGGAGATCCGCCTGCAGCCGCAGGAGGCGCCGCTGGCCGCC
GAGCCCTGGAAGCAGCAGCTCACGGAGGACGGAGACTCGTTCCTGCACTTGGCAATCATCCACGAAGAGA
AGCCGCTGACCATGGAAGTCATTGGTCAGGTGAAGGGAGACCTGGCCTTCCTCAACTTCCAGAACAACCT
GCAGCAGACTCCACTCCACTTGGCTGTGATCACCAACCAGCCAGGAATTGCTGAGGCACTTCTGAAAGCT
GGCTGTGATCCTGAGCTCCGAGACTTTCGAGGAAATACCCCTCTACATCTTGCCTGTGAGCAGGGCTGCC
TGGCCAGTGTAGCAGTCTTGACGCAGACCTGCACACCCCAGCATCTCCACTCCGTCCTGCAGGCCACCAA
CTACAATGGCCACACGTGTCTGCACCTAGCCTCTATCCACGGCTACCTGGCCATCGTGGAGCACTTGGTG
ACTTTGGGTGCTGATGTCAACGCTC
