[The description below was written by a language model from this plasmid's Addgene catalogue record.]
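Description:
pCMX IkB is a mammalian expression plasmid built on the pCMX backbone (about 4.5 kb without insert) that carries the mouse IκBα coding sequence, the product of the Nfkbia gene. It is propagated in E. coli as a high-copy plasmid under ampicillin selection. The record does not list a mammalian selection marker, so the construct appears suited mainly to transient transfection. The insert was placed between BamHI and HindIII sites by restriction cloning, and both sites remain intact, so the cDNA can be excised or transferred to another vector. A T7 primer is listed for sequencing from the 5′ side, which implies a T7 promoter site upstream of the insert. The record does not explicitly state the promoter that drives expression. The pCMX family of vectors generally uses the cytomegalovirus immediate-early promoter, but this is inferred from the backbone name rather than from an annotated feature. No feature table, insert size, epitope tag or mutation is recorded, so the insert is presumably untagged wild-type IκBα, although the entry does not confirm this.

IκBα is the cytoplasmic inhibitor that binds NF-κB dimers and holds them out of the nucleus until signal-induced phosphorylation and degradation of the inhibitor release them. Overexpressing it from this plasmid dampens NF-κB-dependent transcription in transfected cells. The associated publication concerns the suppression of TNF-α-induced apoptosis by NF-κB, which fits use of the construct to probe how blocking or modulating NF-κB activity alters cell survival after cytokine stimulation. It could also serve as a wild-type reference alongside degradation-resistant IκBα variants.
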