Addgene plasmid #12331: pCMX IkB
Depositing lab: Inder Verma. Depositing organization: Salk Institute for Biological Studies. Publication: Suppression of TNF-alpha-induced apoptosis by NF-kappaB. Van Antwerp DJ, Martin SJ, Kafri T, Green DR, Verma IM. Science. 1996 Nov 1. 274(5288):787-9. 10.1126/science.274.5288.787 PubMed 8864120.
Backbone
  Vector backbone: pCMX
  Backbone size w/o insert (bp): 4500
  Vector type: Mammalian Expression
Growth in bacteria
  Bacterial resistance: Ampicillin, 100 μg/mL
  Growth temperature: 37°C
  Growth strain: DH5alpha
  Copy number: High Copy
Gene/Insert
  Gene/Insert name: IkB alpha (alt names: IkBa; I kappa B alpha)
  Species: M. musculus (mouse)
  Entrez Gene: Nfkbia (a.k.a. Nfkbi)
  Cloning method: Restriction Enzyme; 5′ cloning site BamHI (not destroyed); 3′ cloning site HindIII (not destroyed)
  Sequencing primers: 5′ T7
Terms and licenses: Academic/Nonprofit Terms; Industry Terms: Not Available to Industry
How to cite: pCMX IkB was a gift from Inder Verma (Addgene plasmid # 12331 ; http://n2t.net/addgene:12331 ; RRID:Addgene_12331)
